>Addgene plasmid #153896 | pGBW-m4252978 | addgene full sequence | sequence record 300437 | Ginkgo NGS Result
CATCGAAGATGGATGTGTGTTGGTTTTTTGTGTGTGTAACGCAACGATTGATAGCATAACCCCTTGGGGC
CTCTAAACGGGTCTTGAGGGGTTTTTTGAATTGAGAGGTAGCTGAAGCTGCTGTTATGACCACTAGAGGG
AAGAAGATACCTGTGGAGCTAATGGTCCAAGATGTCGGGAGCCGCGATCGCTGCCAAAAAGGTAAGCTGA
CGATAGCTGACGAGATTCGATGCCCGACGAGCAAATGAGCGCCACGGCTGTTCGCGTAAGCTCGAAACGA
CGGAGATTCGATAGAGCCAGAGTCGAGTTTAAACGATTCGGGATCTTAAGGATAAATTTCTGGTAAGGAG
GACACGTATGGAAGTGGGCAAGTTGGGGAAGCCGTATCCGTTGCTGAATCTGGCATATGTGGGAGTATAA
GACGCGCAGCGTCGCATCAGGCATTTTTTTCTGCGCCAATGCACCTAGAATCGGTTACCAATGCTTAATC
AGTGAGGCACCTATCTCAGCGATCTGTCTATTTCGTTCATCCATAGTTGCCTGACTCCCCGTCGTGTAGA
TAACTACGATACGGGAGGGCTTACCATCTGGCCCCAGTGCTGCAATGATACCGCGAGACCCACGCTCACC
GGCTCCAGATTTATCAGCAATAAACCAGCCAGCCGGAAGGGCCGAGCGCAGAAGTGGTCCTGCAACTTTA
TCCGCCTCCATCCAGTCTATCAACTGTTGCCGGGAAGCTAGAGTAAGTAGTTCGCCAGTTAATAGTTTAC
GCAAGGTTGTTGCCATTGCTACAGGCATCGTGGTGTCACGCTCGTCGTTTGGTATGGCTTCATTCAGCTC
CGGTTCCCAACGATCAAGGCGAGTTACATGATCCCCCATGTTGTGCAAAAAAGCGGTTAGCTCCTTCGGT
CCTCCAATCGTTGTCAGAAGTAAGTTGGCCGCAGTGTTATCACTCATGGTTATGGCAGCACTGCATAATT
CTCTTACTGTCATGCCATCCGTAAGATGCTTTTCTGTGACTGGTGAATACTCAACCAAGTCATTCTGAGA
ATAGTGTATGCGGCGACCGAGTTGCTCTTGCCCGGCGTCAATACGGGATAATACCGCGCCACATAGCAGA
ACTTTAAAAGTGCTCATCATTGGAAAGCGTTCTTCGGGGCGAAAACTCTCAAGGATCTTACCGCTGTTGA
GATCCAGTTCGATGTAACCCACTCGCGCACCCAACTGATCTTCAGCATCTTTTACTTTCACCAGCGTTTC
TGGGTGAGCAAAAACAGGAAGGCAAAATGCCGCAAAAAAGGGAATAAGGGCGACACGGAAATGTTGAATA
CTCATGCGAAAGCCTCCTGCTGATCCTGTCTCTTGATAGATGTTTGCAAAAGCTAGGACTCGATTATACG
TTGACCGATCAGACTATCAATATCTAGGTTTAAACAGATCGGTACGCTGCCGTGACCAGGCTTGAGTACA
ATATCTGACGATTGGACTTCCTGGGTCCCAAGCTGGATTCCGACTGGCTGACTGCCAAGCAACGATATGG
ATCGTCGAGACTCGCACTGAGAGGATCGTTCTCGGTACACCAGGCGCGCCTAGCGTTACACACACAAAAA
ACCAACACACATCCATCTTCGATGGATAGCGATTTTATTATCTAAGACTAGGCTTACATACTAGCCTAGG
CACCGGGCTTGCGGGTCATGCACCAGGTGCGCGGTCCTTCGGGCACCTCGACGTCGGCGGTGACGGTGAA
GCCGAGCCGCTCGTAGAAGGGGAGGTTGCGGGGCGCGGAGGTCTCCAGGAAGGCGGGCACCCCGGCGCGC
TCGGCGGCCTCCACTCCGGGGAGCACGACGGCGCTGCCCAGACCCTTGCCCTGGTGGTCGGGCGAGACGC
CGACGGTGGCCAGGAACCACGCGGGCTCCTTGGGCCGGTGCGGCGCCAGGAGGCCCTCCATCTGTTGCTG
CGCGGCCAGCCGGGAACCGCTCAACTCGGCCATGCGCGGGCCGATCTCGGCGAACACCGCCCCCGCTTCG
ACGCTCTCCGGCGTGGTCCAGACCGCCACCGCGGCGCCGTCGTCCGCGACCCACACCTTGCCGATGTCGA
GCCCGACGCGCGTGAGGAAGAGTTCTTGCAGCTCGGTGACCCGCTCGATGTGGCGGTCCGGATCGACGGT
GTGGCGCGTGGCGGGGTAGTCGGCGAACGCGGCGGCGAGGGTGCGTACGGCCCTGGGGACGTCGTCGCGG
GTGGCGAGGCGCACCGTGGGCTTGTACTCGGTCATGTTGTCTAACAAAAAAGCCAAAAACGGCCAGAATT
TAGCGGACAATTTACAAGTCTAACACTGAAAATTACATATTGACCCAAATGATTACATTTCAAAAGGTGC
CTAAAAAACTTCACAAAACACACTCGCCAACCCCGAGCGCATAGTTCAAAACCGGAGCTTCAGCTACTTA
AGAAGATAGGTACATAAAACCGACCAAAGAAACTGACGCCTCACTTATCCCTCCCCTCACCAGAGGTCCG
GCGCCTGTCGATTCAGGAGAGCCTACCCTAGGCCCGAACCCTGCGTCCTGCGACGGAGAAAAGCCTACCG
CACACCTACCGGCTGGTGGCCCCACCCTGCATTATAAGCCAACAGAACGGGTGACGTCACGACACGACGA
GGGCGCGCGCTCCCAAAGGTACGGGTGCACTGCCCAACGGCACCGCCATAACTGCCGCCCCCGCAACAGA
CGACAAACCGAGTTCTCCAGTCAGTGACAAACTTCACGTCAGGGTCCCCAGATGGTGCCCAGCCCATCTC
ACCCGAATAAGAGCTTTCCCGCATTAGCGAAGGGCTCAAGACCTTGGGTTCTTGCCGCCCACCATGCCCC
CCACCTTGTTTCAACGACCTCACAGCCCGCCTCACAAGCGTCTTCCATTCAAGACTCGGGAACAGCCGCC
ATTTTGCTGCGCTCCCCCCAACCCCCAGTTCAGGGCAACCTTGCTCGCGGACCCAGACTACAGCCCTTGG
CGGTCTCTCCACACGCTTCCGTCCCACCGAGCGGCCCGGCGGCCACGAAAGCCCCGGCCAGCCCAGCAGC
CCGCTACTCACCAAGTGACGATCACAGCGATCCACAAACAAGAACCGCGACCCAAATCCCGGCTGCGACG
GAACTAGCTGTGCCACACCCGGCGCGTCCTTATATAATCATCGGCGTTCACCGCCCCACGGAGATCCCTC
CGCAGAATCGCCGAGAAGGGACTACTTTTCCTCGCCTGTTCCGCTCTCTGGAAAGAAAACCAGTGCCCTA
GAGTCACCCAAGTCCCGTCCTAAAATGTCCTTCTGCTGATACTGGGGTTCTAAGGCCGAGTCTTATGAGC
AGCGGGCCGCTGTCCTGAGCGTCCGGGCGGAAGGATCAGGACGCTCCTGCGCCCTTCGTCTGACGTGGCA
GCGCTCGCCGTGACGAGGGGGGCGCCCGCGGGAGGCGCCAAAACCCGGCGCGGAGGCCAGGCGCGCCCCG
ATTTCGATATTCCTCGGATCTCGGATAGATCGGGATTGAGGATGTAGGTTGAACTTCTCTCGGGTGATCC
CGATCTCGGATATTCGGGATTGGAGTAATACCTGGCGATAGGCGCTGCCAAGCAATAGCCAAGGCGCAAG
GCCGGCCAAGAGACTTGCGATAGTTCGTTCGAGAGGTAGCCTGCAAGATGGATCGGACGAAAGGTTTGAA
GATTTTCCGACGAGGGCCTTGGAGAGTTCGGAAATTTAAATGCAACTATGGATGAACGAAATAGACAGAT
CGCTGAGATAGGTGCCTCACTGATTAAGCATTGGTAACTGTCAGACCAAGTTTACTCATATATACTTTAG
ATTGATTTAAAACTTCATTTTTAATTTAAAAGGATCTAGGTGAAGATCCTTTTTGATAATCTCATGACCA
AAATCCCTTAACGTGAGTTTTCGTTCCACTGAGCGTCAGACCCCGTAGAAAAGATCAAAGGATCTTCTTG
AGATCCTTTTTTTCTGCGCGTAATCTGCTGCTTGCAAACAAAAAAACCACCGCTACCAGCGGTGGTTTGT
TTGCCGGATCAAGAGCTACCAACTCTTTTTCCGAAGGTAACTGGCTTCAGCAGAGCGCAGATACCAAATA
CTGTTCTTCTAGTGTAGCCGTAGTTAGGCCACCACTTCAAGAACTCTGTAGCACCGCCTACATACCTCGC
TCTGCTAATCCTGTTACCAGTGGCTGCTGCCAGTGGCGATAAGTCGTGTCTTACCGGGTTGGACTCAAGA
CGATAGTTACCGGATAAGGCGCAGCGGTCGGGCTGAACGGGGGGTTCGTGCACACAGCCCAGCTTGGAGC
GAACGACCTACACCGAACTGAGATACCTACAGCGTGAGCTATGAGAAAGCGCCACGCTTCCCGAAGGGAG
AAAGGCGGACAGGTATCCGGTAAGCGGCAGGGTCGGAACAGGAGAGCGCACGAGGGAGCTTCCAGGGGGA
AACGCCTGGTATCTTTATAGTCCTGTCGGGTTTCGCCACCTCTGACTTGAGCGTCGATTTTTGTGATGCT
CGTCAGGGGGGCGGAGCCTATGGAAAAACGCCAGCAACGCGGCCTTTTTACGGTTCCTGGCCTTTTGCTG
GCCTTTTGCTCACATGATTTAAATGAAACTCGTAATCGGAGAACGGGTGCAATAGCAAGGACCAGATCGA
ACTTGACTGACGCAATTCTGAGCGTAGTCGAAACCCAGACAAGTCGATCTCGCCAAGTAGCTGACTTGAC
TGGTTAATTAAGTTTCGATAGCCCAAGGTAACCAATGAGATTAGGGAGGGAAGAAAGTTTGATGAACTAC
TTCTGACCCCTAGTGGTGTCCAGAAAAGACCATTAAAGGAATGTCTTGATCGAAATCGAGAGATCGCCTG
CAGGATAGCTGACGACCTTAAGGATAAATTTCTGGTAAGGAGGACACGTATGGAAGTGGGCAAGTTGGGG
AAGCCGTATCCGTTGCTGAATCTGGCATATGTGGGAGTATAAGACGCGCAGCGTCGCATCAGGCATTTTT
TTCTGCGCCAATGCCGGTAGATAGCAATCCGGCCCGAGGGGCACAAAAAACCCCTCAAGACCCGTTTAGA
GGCCCCAAGGGGTTATGCTACGATACCGATAGAGATGGGCCAATACCACATTTGTAGAGGTTTTACTTGC
TTTAAAAAACCTCCCACACCTCCCCCTGAACCTGAAACATAAAATGAATGCAATTGTTGTTGTTAACTTG
TTTATTGCAGCTTATAATGGTTACAAATAAAGCAATAGCATCACAAATTTCACAAATAAAGCATTTTTTT
CACTGCATTCTAGTTGTGGTTTGTCCAAACTCATCAATGTATCTTATCATGTCTGTGAGCTGAAGGTACG
CTGTATCTCAGTCAGTCAAGCTAGCTTATTGCAGGGTGGCTCGGTTGTCTAACATCTCTTCGCAAAGTTT
GTTGATGTCTACTGCTCCTTGCATGCTCAGTAGAACAGATAGCAAGCTGACCATCTTCTCGAAAGCTTCC
GTAGTATCTTTCGCGAGCAATATATCATTGTGCAGCTGCACGCACTGGGCCCAGAGCTTTGACGAACTCT
CCACCCGCAGCTGTTGAAGCACTGATAACAGAACTACGGATGTACACTTGACGTCAGACATTTTGCTCAT
GGTGGCGGCCGCTGGCGGGTGTGTCGAGTGGATGGTAGGATCGACAAAGATCTGATCTGACGGTTCACTA
AACCAGCTCTGCTTATATAGACCTCCCACCGTACACGCCTACCGCCCATTTGCGTCAATGGGGCGGAGTT
GTTACGACATTTTGGAAAGTCCCGTTGATTTTGGTGCCAAAACAAACTCCCATTGACGTCAATGGGGTGG
AGACTTGGAAATCCCCGTGAGTCAAACCGCTATCCACGCCCATTGATGTACTGCCAAAACCGCATCAGCA
TGGTAATAGCGATGACTAATACGTAGATGTACTGCCAAGTAGGAAAGTCCCATAAGGTCATGTACTGGGC
ATAATGCCAGGCGGGCCATTTACCGTCATTGACGTCAATAGGGGGCGTACTTGGCATATGATACACTTGA
TGTACTGCCAAGTGGGCAGTTTACCGTAAATACTCCACCCATTGACGTCAATGGAAAGTCCCTATTGGCG
TTACTATGGGAACATACGTCATTATTGACGTCAATGGGCGGGGGTCGTTGGGCGGTCAGCCAGGCGGGCC
ATTTACCGTAAGTTATGTAACGCGGAACTCCATATATGGGCTATGAACTAATGACCCCGTAATTGATTAC
TAGATCTGGCTACACTCGATCAGCAGTTAGATAATAAAATCGCTATC
Features (pLannotate 1.2.2; 18 found; start..end, strand, type, name):
     52..98      +  terminator     T7 terminator: transcription terminator for bacteriophage T7 RNA polymerase
    103..174     -  misc_feature   5' β-globin insulator: insulator upstream of the human β-globin locus (Farrell et al., 2002)
    326..462     -  terminator     rrnG terminator: transcription terminator from the E. coli ribosomal RNA rrnG operon (Albrechtsen et al., 1991)
    475..1335    -  CDS            AmpR: β-lactamase; bla; confers resistance to ampicillin, carbenicillin, and related antibiotics
   1601..1649    -  polyA_signal   poly(A) signal: synthetic polyadenylation signal
   1678..2275    -  CDS            PuroR (fragment): puromycin N-acetyltransferase; pac from Streptomyces; confers resistance to puromycin
   2279..3488    -  promoter       UbC promoter: human ubiquitin C promoter
   3752..3816    +  CDS            bla(M) (fragment): β-lactamase lacking the signal sequence; bla(M); allows cytosolic expression of β-lactamase
   3988..4576    +  rep_origin     ori: high-copy-number ColE1/pMB1/pBR322/pUC origin of replication
   4802..4873    -  misc_feature   3' β-globin insulator: insulator downstream of the human β-globin locus (Farrell et al., 2002)
   4918..5054    -  terminator     rrnG terminator: transcription terminator from the E. coli ribosomal RNA rrnG operon (Albrechtsen et al., 1991)
   5084..5130    -  terminator     T7 terminator: transcription terminator for bacteriophage T7 RNA polymerase
   5153..5222    +  CDS            large T antigen (fragment): large T antigen from SV40 (simian virus 40)
   5245..5366    +  polyA_signal   SV40 poly(A) signal: SV40 polyadenylation signal
   5745..5796    -  promoter       CMVd2 promoter: truncated human cytomegalovirus (CMV) immediate early promoter that yields moderately reduced expression relative to the full-length promoter
   5859..5876    +  promoter       CMV promoter (fragment): human cytomegalovirus (CMV) immediate early promoter
   5949..6252    -  enhancer       CMV enhancer: human cytomegalovirus immediate early enhancer
   6333..34      +  polyA_signal   poly(A) signal (across the origin): synthetic polyadenylation signal
