[The description below was written by a language model from this plasmid's Addgene catalogue record and pLannotate feature annotations shown in this document.]
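Description:
pGBW-m4252978 is a mammalian expression plasmid carrying the wild-type coding sequence for SARS-CoV-2 nsp7, a small non-structural protein cleaved from the ORF1ab polyprotein. The 248 bp insert sits in a pTwist_CMV_Puro_6 backbone from which an AarI site was removed. The catalogue lists CMV as the driving promoter. It is propagated in E. coli from a high-copy ColE1/pUC-type origin with ampicillin selection through the β-lactamase (AmpR) gene.

The feature table, generated automatically from the 6,347 nt full sequence, does not annotate the nsp7 open reading frame itself. It does detect a CMV enhancer and a truncated CMV promoter on the reverse strand. The unannotated stretch between these and the nearby SV40 polyadenylation region is where the insert would be expected, although the SV40 poly(A) signal is called on the opposite strand, so the exact layout of the expression cassette cannot be confirmed from the table alone. No epitope tag or reporter is recorded.

A separate cassette uses the human ubiquitin C promoter to drive puromycin N-acetyltransferase, followed by a synthetic poly(A) signal, which allows puromycin selection of transfected mammalian cells. The backbone also carries short β-globin insulator elements together with rrnG and T7 transcription terminators, which probably help isolate the cassettes from read-through transcription. Small hits to bla(M) and SV40 large T antigen are only fragments and are likely incidental matches to backbone sequence.

The plasmid suits transient or puromycin-selected expression of nsp7 in mammalian cells, for example to study coronavirus replication proteins and their interactions with the host.
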