Addgene plasmid #153896: pGBW-m4252978
Purpose: Mammalian expression plasmid for SARS-CoV-2 nsp7
Depositing lab: Ginkgo Bioworks & Benjie Chen. Depositing organization: Ginkgo Bioworks.
Backbone
  Vector backbone: pTwist_CMV_Puro_6 with AarI site removed
  Backbone size w/o insert (bp): 6080
  Vector type: Mammalian Expression
  Selectable markers: Puromycin
Growth in bacteria
  Bacterial resistance: Ampicillin, 100 μg/mL
  Growth temperature: 37°C
  Growth strain: DH5alpha
  Copy number: High Copy
Gene/Insert
  Gene/Insert name: SARS-CoV-2 nsp7
  Species: Severe acute respiratory syndrome coronavirus 2
  Insert size (bp): 248
  Mutation: wt
  Entrez Gene: ORF1ab (a.k.a. GU280_gp01)
  Promoter: CMV
  Cloning method: Unknown
Resource information
  A portion of this plasmid was derived from a plasmid made by: GinkgoBioworks
Depositor comments: NCBI reference sequence: YP_009725303.1
How to cite: pGBW-m4252978 was a gift from Ginkgo Bioworks & Benjie Chen (Addgene plasmid # 153896 ; http://n2t.net/addgene:153896 ; RRID:Addgene_153896)
